>Addgene plasmid #142886 | TFORF1918 | addgene full sequence | sequence record 396071 | Addgene NGS Result
TTAATGTAGTCTTATGCAATACTCTTGTAGTCTTGCAACATGGTAACGATGAGTTAGCAACATGCCTTAC
AAGGAGAGAAAAAGCACCGTGCATGCCGATTGGTGGAAGTAAGGTGGTACGATCGTGCCTTATTAGGAAG
GCAACAGACGGGTCTGACATGGATTGGACGAACCACTGAATTGCCGCATTGCAGAGATATTGTATTTAAG
TGCCTAGCTCGATACATAAACGGGTCTCTCTGGTTAGACCAGATCTGAGCCTGGGAGCTCTCTGGCTAAC
TAGGGAACCCACTGCTTAAGCCTCAATAAAGCTTGCCTTGAGTGCTTCAAGTAGTGTGTGCCCGTCTGTT
GTGTGACTCTGGTAACTAGAGATCCCTCAGACCCTTTTAGTCAGTGTGGAAAATCTCTAGCAGTGGCGCC
CGAACAGGGACTTGAAAGCGAAAGGGAAACCAGAGGAGCTCTCTCGACGCAGGACTCGGCTTGCTGAAGC
GCGCACGGCAAGAGGCGAGGGGCGGCGACTGGTGAGTACGCCAAAAATTTTGACTAGCGGAGGCTAGAAG
GAGAGAGATGGGTGCGAGAGCGTCAGTATTAAGCGGGGGAGAATTAGATCGCGATGGGAAAAAATTCGGT
TAAGGCCAGGGGGAAAGAAAAAATATAAATTAAAACATATAGTATGGGCAAGCAGGGAGCTAGAACGATT
CGCAGTTAATCCTGGCCTGTTAGAAACATCAGAAGGCTGTAGACAAATACTGGGACAGCTACAACCATCC
CTTCAGACAGGATCAGAAGAACTTAGATCATTATATAATACAGTAGCAACCCTCTATTGTGTGCATCAAA
GGATAGAGATAAAAGACACCAAGGAAGCTTTAGACAAGATAGAGGAAGAGCAAAACAAAAGTAAGACCAC
CGCACAGCAAGCGGCCGCTGATCTTCAGACCTGGAGGAGGAGATATGAGGGACAATTGGAGAAGTGAATT
ATATAAATATAAAGTAGTAAAAATTGAACCATTAGGAGTAGCACCCACCAAGGCAAAGAGAAGAGTGGTG
CAGAGAGAAAAAAGAGCAGTGGGAATAGGAGCTTTGTTCCTTGGGTTCTTGGGAGCAGCAGGAAGCACTA
TGGGCGCAGCGTCAATGACGCTGACGGTACAGGCCAGACAATTATTGTCTGGTATAGTGCAGCAGCAGAA
CAATTTGCTGAGGGCTATTGAGGCGCAACAGCATCTGTTGCAACTCACAGTCTGGGGCATCAAGCAGCTC
CAGGCAAGAATCCTGGCTGTGGAAAGATACCTAAAGGATCAACAGCTCCTGGGGATTTGGGGTTGCTCTG
GAAAACTCATTTGCACCACTGCTGTGCCTTGGAATGCTAGTTGGAGTAATAAATCTCTGGAACAGATTTG
GAATCACACGACCTGGATGGAGTGGGACAGAGAAATTAACAATTACACAAGCTTAATACACTCCTTAATT
GAAGAATCGCAAAACCAGCAAGAAAAGAATGAACAAGAATTATTGGAATTAGATAAATGGGCAAGTTTGT
GGAATTGGTTTAACATAACAAATTGGCTGTGGTATATAAAATTATTCATAATGATAGTAGGAGGCTTGGT
AGGTTTAAGAATAGTTTTTGCTGTACTTTCTATAGTGAATAGAGTTAGGCAGGGATATTCACCATTATCG
TTTCAGACCCACCTCCCAACCCCGAGGGGACCCATGCATTGCATCTCAATTAGTCAGCAACCAGGTGTGG
AAAGTCCCCAGGCTCCCCAGCAGGCAGAAGTATGCAAAGCATGCGTCTCAATTAGTCAGCAACCATAGTC
CCGCCCCTAACTCCGCCCATCCCGCCCCTAACTCCGCCCAGTTCCGCCCATTCTCCGCCCCATGGCTGAC
TAATTTTTTTTATTTATGCAGAGGCCGAGGCCGCCTCGGCCTCTGAGCTATTCCAGAAGTAGTGAGGAGG
CTTTTTTGGAGGCCTAGGCTTTTGCAAAAAGCTTTCTAGAGGTACCACCGGAGCTTACCATGACCGAGTA
CAAGCCCACGGTGCGCCTCGCCACCCGCGACGACGTCCCCAGGGCCGTACGCACCCTCGCCGCCGCGTTC
GCCGACTACCCCGCCACGCGCCACACCGTCGATCCGGACCGCCACATCGAGCGGGTCACCGAGCTGCAAG
AACTCTTCCTCACGCGCGTCGGGCTCGACATCGGCAAGGTGTGGGTCGCGGACGACGGCGCCGCCGTGGC
GGTCTGGACCACGCCGGAGAGCGTCGAAGCGGGGGCGGTGTTCGCCGAGATCGGCCCGCGCATGGCCGAG
TTGAGCGGTTCCCGGCTGGCCGCGCAGCAACAGATGGAAGGCCTCCTGGCGCCGCACCGGCCCAAGGAGC
CCGCGTGGTTCCTGGCCACCGTCGGCGTCTCGCCCGACCACCAGGGCAAGGGTCTGGGCAGCGCCGTCGT
GCTCCCCGGAGTGGAGGCGGCCGAGCGCGCCGGGGTGCCCGCCTTCCTGGAGACCTCCGCGCCCCGCAAC
CTCCCCTTCTACGAGCGGCTCGGCTTCACCGTCACCGCCGACGTCGAGGTGCCCGAAGGACCGCGCACCT
GGTGCATGACCCGCAAGCCCGGTGCCAGTTAACGAATTCTAGATCTTGAGACAAATGGCAGTATTCATCC
ACAATTTTAAAAGAAAAGGGGGGATTGGGGGGTACAGTGCAGGGGAAAGAATAGTAGACATAATAGCAAC
AGACATACAAACTAAAGAATTACAAAAACAAATTACAAAAATTCAAAATTTTCGGGTTTATTACAGGGAC
AGCAGAGATCCACTTTGGCGCCGGCTCGAGGCCTGCAGGTGCAAAGATGGATAAAGTTTTAAACAGAGAG
GAATCTTTGCAGCTAATGGACCTTCTAGGTCTTGAAAGGAGTGGGAATTGGCTCCGGTGCCCGTCAGTGG
GCAGAGCGCACATCGCCCACAGTCCCCGAGAAGTTGGGGGGAGGGGTCGGCAATTGAACCGGTGCCTAGA
GAAGGTGGCGCGGGGTAAACTGGGAAAGTGATGTCGTGTACTGGCTCCGCCTTTTTCCCGAGGGTGGGGG
AGAACCGTATATAAGTGCAGTAGTCGCCGTGAACGTTCTTTTTCGCAACGGGTTTGCCGCCAGAACACAG
GTAAGTGCCGTGTGTGGTTCCCGCGGGCCTGGCCTCTTTACGGGTTATGGCCCTTGCGTGCCTTGAATTA
CTTCCACCTGGCTGCAGTACGTGATTCTTGATCCCGAGCTTCGGGTTGGAAGTGGGTGGGAGAGTTCGAG
GCCTTGCGCTTAAGGAGCCCCTTCGCCTCGTGCTTGAGTTGAGGCCTGGCCTGGGCGCTGGGGCCGCCGC
GTGCGAATCTGGTGGCACCTTCGCGCCTGTCTCGCTGCTTTCGATAAGTCTCTAGCCATTTAAAATTTTT
GATGACCTGCTGCGACGCTTTTTTTCTGGCAAGATAGTCTTGTAAATGCGGGCCAAGATCTGCACACTGG
TATTTCGGTTTTTGGGGCCGCGGGCGGCGACGGGGCCCGTGCGTCCCAGCGCACATGTTCGGCGAGGCGG
GGCCTGCGAGCGCGGCCACCGAGAATCGGACGGGGGTAGTCTCAAGCTGGCCGGCCTGCTCTGGTGCCTG
GCCTCGCGCCGCCGTGTATCGCCCCGCCCTGGGCGGCAAGGCTGGCCCGGTCGGCACCAGTTGCGTGAGC
GGAAAGATGGCCGCTTCCCGGCCCTGCTGCAGGGAGCTCAAAATGGAGGACGCGGCGCTCGGGAGAGCGG
GCGGGTGAGTCACCCACACAAAGGAAAAGGGCCTTTCCGTCCTCAGCCGTCGCTTCATGTGACTCCACGG
AGTACCGGGCGCCGTCCAGGCACCTCGATTAGTTCTCGAGCTTTTGGAGTACGTCGTCTTTAGGTTGGGG
GGAGGGGTTTTATGCGATGGAGTTTCCCCACACTGAGTGGGTGGAGACTGAAGTTAGGCCAGCTTGGCAC
TTGATGTAATTCTCCTTGGAATTTGCCCTTTTTGAGTTTGGATCTTGGTTCATTCTCAAGCCTCAGACAG
TGGTTCAAAGTTTTTTTCTTCCATTTCAGGTGTCGTGAGGCTAGCACCGCCACCATGCGTATTCCCGTAG
ACCCAAGCACCAGCCGCCGCTTCACACCTCCCTCCCCGGCCTTCCCCTGCGGCGGCGGCGGCGGCAAGAT
GGGCGAGAACAGCGGCGCGCTGAGCGCGCAGGCGGCCGTGGGGCCCGGAGGGCGCGCCCGGCCCGAGGTG
CGCTCGATGGTGGACGTGCTGGCGGACCACGCAGGCGAGCTCGTGCGCACCGACAGCCCCAACTTCCTCT
GCTCCGTGCTGCCCTCGCACTGGCGCTGCAACAAGACGCTGCCCGTCGCCTTCAAGGTGGTGGCATTGGG
GGACGTGCCGGATGGTACGGTGGTGACTGTGATGGCAGGCAATGACGAGAACTACTCCGCTGAGCTGCGC
AATGCCTCGGCCGTCATGAAGAACCAGGTGGCCAGGTTCAACGACCTTCGCTTCGTGGGCCGCAGTGGGC
GAGGGAAGAGTTTCACCCTGACCATCACTGTGTTCACCAACCCCACCCAAGTGGCGACCTACCACCGAGC
CATCAAGGTGACCGTGGACGGACCCCGGGAGCCCAGACGGCACCGGCAGAAGCTGGAGGACCAGACCAAG
CCGTTCCCTGACCGCTTTGGGGACCTGGAACGGCTGCGCATGCGGGTGACACCGAGCACACCCAGCCCCC
GAGGCTCACTCAGCACCACAAGCCACTTCAGCAGCCAGCCCCAGACCCCAATCCAAGGCACCTCGGAACT
GAACCCATTCTCCGACCCCCGCCAGTTTGACCGCTCCTTCCCCACGCTGCCAACCCTCACGGAGAGCCGC
TTCCCAGACCCCAGGATGCATTATCCCGGGGCCATGTCAGCTGCCTTCCCCTACAGCGCCACGCCCTCGG
GCACGAGCATCAGCAGCCTCAGCGTGGCGGGCATGCCGGCCACCAGCCGCTTCCACCATACCTACCTCCC
GCCACCCTACCCGGGGGCCCCGCAGAACCAGAGCGGGCCCTTCCAGGCCAACCCGTCCCCCTACCACCTC
TACTACGGGACATCCTCTGGCTCCTACCAGTTCTCCATGGTGGCCGGCAGCAGCAGTGGGGGCGACCGCT
CACCTACCCGCATGCTGGCCTCTTGCACCAGCAGCGCTGCCTCTGTCGCCGCCGGCAACCTCATGAACCC
CAGCCTGGGCGGCCAGAGTGATGGCGTGGAGGCCGACGGCAGCCACAGCAACTCACCCACGGCCCTGAGC
ACGCCAGGCCGCATGGATGAGGCCGTGTGGCGGCCCTACTAGTAATGAACTAGTCCGTAACTTGAAAGTA
TTTCGATTTCTTGGCTTTATATATCTTGTGGAAAGGACGAATCTTATCTCCACCTGGCAGAGCCACGCGT
TAAGTCGACAATCAACCTCTGGATTACAAAATTTGTGAAAGATTGACTGGTATTCTTAACTATGTTGCTC
CTTTTACGCTATGTGGATACGCTGCTTTAATGCCTTTGTATCATGCTATTGCTTCCCGTATGGCTTTCAT
TTTCTCCTCCTTGTATAAATCCTGGTTGCTGTCTCTTTATGAGGAGTTGTGGCCCGTTGTCAGGCAACGT
GGCGTGGTGTGCACTGTGTTTGCTGACGCAACCCCCACTGGTTGGGGCATTGCCACCACCTGTCAGCTCC
TTTCCGGGACTTTCGCTTTCCCCCTCCCTATTGCCACGGCGGAACTCATCGCCGCCTGCCTTGCCCGCTG
CTGGACAGGGGCTCGGCTGTTGGGCACTGACAATTCCGTGGTGTTGTCGGGGAAATCATCGTCCTTTCCT
TGGCTGCTCGCCTGTGTTGCCACCTGGATTCTGCGCGGGACGTCCTTCTGCTACGTCCCTTCGGCCCTCA
ATCCAGCGGACCTTCCTTCCCGCGGCCTGCTGCCGGCTCTGCGGCCTCTTCCGCGTCTTCGCCTTCGCCC
TCAGACGAGTCGGATCTCCCTTTGGGCCGCCTCCCCGCGTCGACTTTAAGACCAATGACTTACAAGGCAG
CTGTAGATCTTAGCCACTTTTTAAAAGAAAAGGGGGGACTGGAAGGGCTAATTCACTCCCAACGAAGACA
AGATCTGCTTTTTGCTTGTACTGGGTCTCTCTGGTTAGACCAGATCTGAGCCTGGGAGCTCTCTGGCTAA
CTAGGGAACCCACTGCTTAAGCCTCAATAAAGCTTGCCTTGAGTGCTTCAAGTAGTGTGTGCCCGTCTGT
TGTGTGACTCTGGTAACTAGAGATCCCTCAGACCCTTTTAGTCAGTGTGGAAAATCTCTAGCAGTACGTA
TAGTAGTTCATGTCATCTTATTATTCAGTATTTATAACTTGCAAAGAAATGAATATCAGAGAGTGAGAGG
AACTTGTTTATTGCAGCTTATAATGGTTACAAATAAAGCAATAGCATCACAAATTTCACAAATAAAGCAT
TTTTTTCACTGCATTCTAGTTGTGGTTTGTCCAAACTCATCAATGTATCTTATCATGTCTGGCTCTAGCT
ATCCCGCCCCTAACTCCGCCCATCCCGCCCCTAACTCCGCCCAGTTCCGCCCATTCTCCGCCCCATGGCT
GACTAATTTTTTTTATTTATGCAGAGGCCGAGGCCGCCTCGGCCTCTGAGCTATTCCAGAAGTAGTGAGG
AGGCTTTTTTGGAGGCCTAGGGACGTACCCAATTCGCCCTATAGTGAGTCGTATTACGCGCGCTCACTGG
CCGTCGTTTTACAACGTCGTGACTGGGAAAACCCTGGCGTTACCCAACTTAATCGCCTTGCAGCACATCC
CCCTTTCGCCAGCTGGCGTAATAGCGAAGAGGCCCGCACCGATCGCCCTTCCCAACAGTTGCGCAGCCTG
AATGGCGAATGGG
[124 nt withheld, positions 6944-7067]
C
[91 nt withheld, positions 7069-7159]
A
[49 nt withheld, positions 7161-7209]
CCTTTGACGTTGGAGTCCACGTTCTTT
[37 nt withheld, positions 7237-7273]
ACCCTATCTCGGTCTATTCTTTTGATTTATAAGGGATTTTGCCGATTTCGGCCTATTGGTTAAAAAATGA
GCTGATTTAACAAAAATTTAACGCGAATTTTAACAAAATATTAACGCTTACAATTTAGGTGGCACTTTTC
GGGGAAATGTGCGCGGAACCCCTATTTGTTTATTTTTCTAAATACATTCAAATATGTATCCGCTCATGAG
ACAATAACCCTGATAAATGCTTCAATAATATTGAAAAAGGAAGAGTATGAGTATTCAACATTTCCGTGTC
GCCCTTATTCCCTTTTTTGCGGCATTTTGCCTTCCTGTTTTTGCTCACCCAGAAACGCTGGTGAAAGTAA
AAGATGCTGAAGATCAGTTGGGTGCACGAGTGGGTTACATCGAACTGGATCTCAACAGCGGTAAGATCCT
TGAGAGTTTTCGCCCCGAAGAACGTTTTCCAATGATGAGCACTTTTAAAGTTCTGCTATGTGGCGCGGTA
TTATCCCGTATTGACGCCGGGCAAGAGCAACTCGGTCGCCGCATACACTATTCTCAGAATGACTTGGTTG
AGTACTCACCAGTCACAGAAAAGCATCTTACGGATGGCATGACAGTAAGAGAATTATGCAGTGCTGCCAT
AACCATGAGTGATAACACTGCGGCCAACTTACTTCTGACAACGATCGGAGGACCGAAGGAGCTAACCGCT
TTTTTGCACAACATGGGGGATCATGTAACTCGCCTTGATCGTTGGGAACCGGAGCTGAATGAAGCCATAC
CAAACGACGAGCGTGACACCACGATGCCTGTAGCAATGGCAACAACGTTGCGCAAACTATTAACTGGCGA
ACTACTTACTCTAGCTTCCCGGCAACAATTAATAGACTGGATGGAGGCGGATAAAGTTGCAGGACCACTT
CTGCGCTCGGCCCTTCCGGCTGGCTGGTTTATTGCTGATAAATCTGGAGCCGGTGAGCGTGGGTCTCGCG
GTATCATTGCAGCACTGGGGCCAGATGGTAAGCCCTCCCGTATCGTAGTTATCTACACGACGGGGAGTCA
GGCAACTATGGATGAACGAAATAGACAGATCGCTGAGATAGGTGCCTCACTGATTAAGCATTGGTAACTG
TCAGACCAAGTTTACTCATATATACTTTAGATTGATTTAAAACTTCATTTTTAATTTAAAAGGATCTAGG
TGAAGATCCTTTTTGATAATCTCATGACCAAAATCCCTTAACGTGAGTTTTCGTTCCACTGAGCGTCAGA
CCCCGTAGAAAAGATCAAAGGATCTTCTTGAGATCCTTTTTTTCTGCGCGTAATCTGCTGCTTGCAAACA
AAAAAACCACCGCTACCAGCGGTGGTTTGTTTGCCGGATCAAGAGCTACCAACTCTTTTTCCGAAGGTAA
CTGGCTTCAGCAGAGCGCAGATACCAAATACTGTTCTTCTAGTGTAGCCGTAGTTAGGCCACCACTTCAA
GAACTCTGTAGCACCGCCTACATACCTCGCTCTGCTAATCCTGTTACCAGTGGCTGCTGCCAGTGGCGAT
AAGTCGTGTCTTACCGGGTTGGACTCAAGACGATAGTTACCGGATAAGGCGCAGCGGTCGGGCTGAACGG
GGGGTTCGTGCACACAGCCCAGCTTGGAGCGAACGACCTACACCGAACTGAGATACCTACAGCGTGAGCT
ATGAGAAAGCGCCACGCTTCCCGAAGGGAGAAAGGCGGACAGGTATCCGGTAAGCGGCAGGGTCGGAACA
GGAGAGCGCACGAGGGAGCTTCCAGGGGGAAACGCCTGGTATCTTTATAGTCCTGTCGGGTTTCGCCACC
TCTGACTTGAGCGTCGATTTTTGTGATGCTCGTCAGGGGGGCGGAGCCTATGGAAAAACGCCAGCAACGC
GGCCTTTTTACGGTTCCTGGCCTTTTGCTGGCCTTTTGCTCACATGTTCTTTCCTGCGTTATCCCCTGAT
TCTGTGGATAACCGTATTACCGCCTTTGAGTGAGCTGATACCGCTCGCCGCAGCCGAACGACCGAGCGCA
GCGAGTCAGTGAGCGAGGAAGCGGAAGAGCGCCCAATACGCAAACCGCCTCTCCCCGCGCGTTGGCCGAT
TCATTAATGCAGCTGGCACGACAGGTTTCCCGACTGGAAAGCGGGCAGTGAGCGCAACGCAATTAATGTG
AGTTAGCTCACTCATTAGGCACCCCAGGCTTTACACTTTATGCTTCCGGCTCGTATGTTGTGTGGAATTG
TGAGCGGATAACAATTTCACACAGGAAACAGCTATGACCATGATTACGCCAAGCGCGCAATTAACCCTCA
CTAAAGGGAACAAAAGCTGGAGCTGCAAGC
Features (pLannotate 1.2.2; 31 found; start..end, strand, type, name):
      5..231     +  promoter       RSV promoter: Rous sarcoma virus enhancer/promoter
    232..412     +  LTR            5' LTR (truncated): truncated 5' long terminal repeat (LTR) from HIV-1
    459..584     +  misc_feature   HIV-1 Ψ: packaging signal of human immunodeficiency virus type 1
    568..931     +  CDS            HIV-1 gag (fragment): gag protein from human immunodeficiency virus 1; gag
   1077..1310    +  misc_feature   RRE: The Rev response element (RRE) of HIV-1 allows for Rev-dependent mRNA export from the nucleus to the cytoplasm.
   1687..1713    +  CDS            Rev (fragment): human immunodeficiency virus 1 (HIV-1) Rev protein; rev; enhances nuclear export of unspliced and incompletely spliced viral mRNAs
   1720..1743    +  promoter       SV40 promoter (fragment): SV40 early promoter
   1744..1815    +  promoter       SV40 promoter (fragment): SV40 enhancer and early promoter
   1839..1974    +  rep_origin     SV40 ori: SV40 origin of replication
   2020..2616    +  CDS            PuroR (fragment): puromycin N-acetyltransferase; pac from Streptomyces; confers resistance to puromycin
   2665..2782    +  misc_feature   cPPT/CTS: central polypurine tract and central termination sequence of HIV-1
   2847..2913    +  CDS            small t antigen (fragment): SV40 (simian virus 40) small t antigen
   2920..4098    +  promoter       EF-1α promoter: strong constitutive promoter for human elongation factor EF-1α
   4115..5359    +  CDS            RUNX3: RUNX3_HUMAN - Also known as AML2, CBFA3, PEBP2A3. Experimental evidence at protein level: Swiss-Prot protein existence level 1. Forms the heterodimeric complex core-binding factor (CBF) with CBFB. RUNX members modulate the transcription of their target genes through recognizing the core consensus binding sequence 5'- TGTGGT-3', or very rarely, 5'-TGCGGT-3', within their regulatory regions via their runt domain, while CBFB is a non-DNA-binding regulatory subunit that allosterically enhances the sequence-specific DNA-binding capacity of RUNX. The heterodimers bind to the core site of a number of
   5375..5428    +  promoter       U6 promoter (fragment): RNA polymerase III promoter for human U6 snRNA
   5470..6058    +  misc_feature   WPRE: woodchuck hepatitis virus posttranscriptional regulatory element
   6109..6128    +  misc_feature   cPPT/CTS (fragment): central polypurine tract and central termination sequence of HIV-1
   6130..6363    +  LTR            3' LTR (ΔU3): self-inactivating 3' long terminal repeat (LTR) from HIV-1
   6441..6562    +  polyA_signal   SV40 poly(A) signal: SV40 polyadenylation signal
   6602..6737    +  rep_origin     SV40 ori: SV40 origin of replication
   6758..6776    -  promoter       T7 promoter: promoter for bacteriophage T7 RNA polymerase
   6784..6939    +  CDS            lacZα (fragment): LacZα fragment of β-galactosidase; lacZ fragment
   6944..7372    +  rep_origin     f1 ori (sequence partly withheld): f1 bacteriophage origin of replication; arrow indicates direction of (+) strand synthesis
   7425..7529    +  promoter       AmpR promoter: bla
   7530..8390    +  CDS            AmpR: β-lactamase; bla; confers resistance to ampicillin, carbenicillin, and related antibiotics
   8561..9149    +  rep_origin     ori: high-copy-number ColE1/pMB1/pBR322/pUC origin of replication
   9332..9424    +  CDS            lacI (fragment): lac repressor; lacI; The lac repressor binds to the lac operator to inhibit transcription in E. coli. This inhibition can be relieved by adding lactose or isopropyl-β-D-thiogalactopyranoside (IPTG).
   9437..9458    +  protein_bind   CAP binding site: CAP binding activates transcription in the presence of cAMP. E. coli catabolite activator protein
   9473..9503    +  promoter       lac promoter: promoter for the E. coli lac operon
   9511..9527    +  protein_bind   lac operator: The lac repressor binds to the lac operator to inhibit transcription in E. coli. This inhibition can be relieved by adding lactose or isopropyl-β-D-thiogalactopyranoside (IPTG). lac repressor encoded by lacI
   9572..9590    +  promoter       T3 promoter: promoter for bacteriophage T3 RNA polymerase
