[The description below was written by a language model from this plasmid's Addgene catalogue record and pLannotate feature annotations shown in this document.]
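Description:
TFORF1918 is a third-generation-style, self-inactivating lentiviral expression plasmid built on the pLX_TRC317 backbone and carrying the human RUNX3 open reading frame. It belongs to a barcoded transcription factor ORF collection. In bacteria it is maintained through a high-copy ColE1/pUC-type origin and selected with ampicillin via the bla gene. An f1 origin and remnants of a lacZα/lac promoter cloning region, flanked by T7 and T3 promoters, are also present in the backbone. The depositor notes that the plasmid can recombine, which is a common issue with LTR-containing vectors.

The viral portion starts with an RSV promoter fused to a truncated HIV-1 5' LTR, which drives Tat-independent production of the genomic RNA in packaging cells. This is followed by the Ψ packaging signal with a partial gag sequence, the Rev response element for nuclear export, and a cPPT/CTS element that aids nuclear import of the provirus. An SV40 early promoter/origin drives the puromycin N-acetyltransferase gene, which allows selection of transduced mammalian cells. Downstream, the strong constitutive EF-1α promoter expresses RUNX3, a runt-domain factor that pairs with CBFB to form core-binding factor. A WPRE after the ORF boosts transcript stability and expression, and the ΔU3 3' LTR inactivates the integrated LTR promoter. An SV40 poly(A) signal lies beyond the 3' LTR.

According to the record, each ORF in this collection is linked to a unique 24-bp barcode. The barcode is not annotated in the feature table, though the short region between the ORF and the WPRE, where a small U6-like fragment is called, is a plausible location. The barcodes allow the overexpressed transcription factor to be identified in pooled screens, such as those for directed differentiation.
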