Addgene plasmid #142886: TFORF1918
Purpose: Lentiviral vector for overexpressing transcription factor ORFs with unique 24-bp barcodes. Barcodes facilitate identification of transcription factors in pooled screens.
Depositing lab: Feng Zhang. Depositing organization: Broad Institute. Publication: A transcription factor atlas of directed differentiation. Joung J, Ma S, Tay T, Geiger-Schuller KR, Kirchgatterer PC, Verdine VK, Guo B, Arias-Garcia MA, Allen WE, Singh A, Kuksenko O, Abudayyeh OO, Gootenberg JS, Fu Z, Macrae RK, Buenrostro JD, Regev A, Zhang F. Cell. 2023 Jan 5;186(1):209-229.e26. doi: 10.1016/j.cell.2022.11.026. PubMed 36608654.
Backbone
  Vector backbone: pLX_TRC317
  Backbone manufacturer: Broad Institute Genetic Perturbation Platform
  Backbone size w/o insert (bp): 8264
  Vector type: Mammalian Expression, Lentiviral
  Selectable markers: Puromycin
Growth in bacteria
  Bacterial resistance: Ampicillin, 100 μg/mL
  Growth temperature: 37°C
  Growth strain: NEB Stable
  Copy number: High Copy
Gene/Insert
  Gene/Insert name: RUNX3
  Species: H. sapiens (human)
  Insert size (bp): 1349
  Entrez Gene: RUNX3 (a.k.a. AML2, CBFA3, PEBP2aC)
  Promoter: EF1a
  Cloning method: Unknown
  Sequencing primers: 5′ GGGTGGAGACTGAAGTTAGGCCAG; 3′ CACATAGCGTAAAAGGAGCAACATAG
Terms and licenses: Academic/Nonprofit Terms; Industry Terms: Not Available to Industry
Depositor comments: NM_004350,ENST00000308873 . The transcription factor ORF portion of this plasmid was synthesized by Genewiz. Please test multiple small colonies in case of plasmid recombination. To make this collection available in a timely manner, a portion of this collection was not fully sequenced by Addgene. If an Addgene verified full plasmid sequence is not available, please contact us prior to placing an order to request the full sequence.
How to cite: TFORF1918 was a gift from Feng Zhang (Addgene plasmid # 142886 ; http://n2t.net/addgene:142886 ; RRID:Addgene_142886)
