>Addgene plasmid #142886 | TFORF1918 | depositor partial sequence | sequence record 280796 | Insert
ACCGCCACCATGCGTATTCCCGTAGACCCAAGCACCAGCCGCCGCTTCACACCTCCCTCCCCGGCCTTCC
CCTGCGGCGGCGGCGGCGGCAAGATGGGCGAGAACAGCGGCGCGCTGAGCGCGCAGGCGGCCGTGGGGCC
CGGAGGGCGCGCCCGGCCCGAGGTGCGCTCGATGGTGGACGTGCTGGCGGACCACGCAGGCGAGCTCGTG
CGCACCGACAGCCCCAACTTCCTCTGCTCCGTGCTGCCCTCGCACTGGCGCTGCAACAAGACGCTGCCCG
TCGCCTTCAAGGTGGTGGCATTGGGGGACGTGCCGGATGGTACGGTGGTGACTGTGATGGCAGGCAATGA
CGAGAACTACTCCGCTGAGCTGCGCAATGCCTCGGCCGTCATGAAGAACCAGGTGGCCAGGTTCAACGAC
CTTCGCTTCGTGGGCCGCAGTGGGCGAGGGAAGAGTTTCACCCTGACCATCACTGTGTTCACCAACCCCA
CCCAAGTGGCGACCTACCACCGAGCCATCAAGGTGACCGTGGACGGACCCCGGGAGCCCAGACGGCACCG
GCAGAAGCTGGAGGACCAGACCAAGCCGTTCCCTGACCGCTTTGGGGACCTGGAACGGCTGCGCATGCGG
GTGACACCGAGCACACCCAGCCCCCGAGGCTCACTCAGCACCACAAGCCACTTCAGCAGCCAGCCCCAGA
CCCCAATCCAAGGCACCTCGGAACTGAACCCATTCTCCGACCCCCGCCAGTTTGACCGCTCCTTCCCCAC
GCTGCCAACCCTCACGGAGAGCCGCTTCCCAGACCCCAGGATGCATTATCCCGGGGCCATGTCAGCTGCC
TTCCCCTACAGCGCCACGCCCTCGGGCACGAGCATCAGCAGCCTCAGCGTGGCGGGCATGCCGGCCACCA
GCCGCTTCCACCATACCTACCTCCCGCCACCCTACCCGGGGGCCCCGCAGAACCAGAGCGGGCCCTTCCA
GGCCAACCCGTCCCCCTACCACCTCTACTACGGGACATCCTCTGGCTCCTACCAGTTCTCCATGGTGGCC
GGCAGCAGCAGTGGGGGCGACCGCTCACCTACCCGCATGCTGGCCTCTTGCACCAGCAGCGCTGCCTCTG
TCGCCGCCGGCAACCTCATGAACCCCAGCCTGGGCGGCCAGAGTGATGGCGTGGAGGCCGACGGCAGCCA
CAGCAACTCACCCACGGCCCTGAGCACGCCAGGCCGCATGGATGAGGCCGTGTGGCGGCCCTACTAGTAA
TGAACTAGTCCGTAACTTGAAAGTATTTCGATTTCTTGGCTTTATATATCTTGTGGAAAGGACGAATCTT
ATCTCCACCTGGCAGAGCC
