>Addgene plasmid #142886 | TFORF1918 | depositor partial sequence | sequence record 280797 | Barcode
ATCTTATCTCCACCTGGCAGAGCC
